>Addgene plasmid #122285 | pHMGWA-Cas1 | addgene full sequence | sequence record 238613 | Addgene NGS Result
CAGACGCGCCGAGACAGAACTTAATGGGCCCGCTAACAGCGCGATTTGCTGGTGACCCAATGCGACCAGA
TGCTCCACGCCCAGTCGCGTACCGTCTTCATGGGAGAAAATAATACTGTTGATGGGTGTCTGGTCAGAGA
CATCAAGAAATAACGCCGGAACATTAGTGCAGGCAGCTTCCACAGCAATGGCATCCTGGTCATCCAGCGG
ATAGTTAATGATCAGCCCACTGACGCGTTGCGCGAGAAGATTGTGCACCGCCGCTTTACAGGCTTCGACG
CCGCTTCGTTCTACCATCGACACCACCACGCTGGCACCCAGTTGATCGGCGCGAGATTTAATCGCCGCGA
CAATTTGCGACGGCGCGTGCAGGGCCAGACTGGAGGTGGCAACGCCAATCAGCAACGACTGTTTGCCCGC
CAGTTGTTGTGCCACGCGGTTGGGAATGTAATTCAGCTCCGCCATCGCCGCTTCCACTTTTTCCCGCGTT
TTCGCAGAAACGTGGCTGGCCTGGTTCACCACGCGGGAAACGGTCTGATAAGAGACACCGGCATACTCTG
CGACATCGTATAACGTTACTGGTTTCACATTCACCACCCTGAATTGACTCTCTTCCGGGCGCTATCATGC
CATACCGCGAAAGGTTTTGCGCCATTCGATGGTGTCCGGGATCTCGACGCTCTCCCTTATGCGACTCCTG
CATTAGGAAGCAGCCCAGTAGTAGGTTGAGGCCGTTGAGCACCGCCGCCGCAAGGAATGGTGCATGCAAG
GAGATGGCGCCCAACAGTCCCCCGGCCACGGGGCCTGCCACCATACCCACGCCGAAACAAGCGCTCATGA
GCCCGAAGTGGCGAGCCCGATCTTCCCCATCGGTGATGTCGGCGATATAGGCGCCAGCAACCGCACCTGT
GGCGCCGGTGATGCCGGCCACGATGCGTCCGGCGTAGAGGATCGAGATCCAGATCTCGATCCCGCGAAAT
TAATACGACTCACTATAGGGGAATTGTGAGCGGATAACAATTCCCCTCTAGAAATAATTTTGTTTAACTT
TAAGAAGGAGATATACCATGGGCAGCAGCCATCATCATCATCATCACGGTACCAAAACTGAAGAAGGTAA
ACTGGTAATCTGGATTAACGGCGATAAAGGCTATAACGGTCTCGCTGAAGTCGGTAAGAAATTCGAGAAA
GATACCGGAATTAAAGTCACCGTTGAGCATCCGGATAAACTGGAAGAGAAATTCCCACAGGTTGCGGCAA
CTGGCGATGGCCCTGACATTATCTTCTGGGCACACGACCGCTTTGGTGGCTACGCTCAATCTGGCCTGTT
GGCTGAAATCACCCCGGACAAAGCGTTCCAGGACAAGCTGTATCCGTTTACCTGGGATGCCGTACGTTAC
AACGGCAAGCTGATTGCTTACCCGATCGCTGTTGAAGCGTTATCGCTGATTTATAACAAAGATCTGCTGC
CGAACCCGCCAAAAACCTGGGAAGAGATCCCGGCGCTGGATAAAGAACTGAAAGCGAAAGGTAAGAGCGC
GCTGATGTTCAACCTGCAAGAACCGTACTTCACCTGGCCGCTGATTGCTGCTGACGGGGGTTATGCGTTC
AAGTATGAAAACGGCAAGTACGACATTAAAGACGTGGGCGTGGATAACGCTGGCGCGAAAGCGGGTCTGA
CCTTCCTGGTTGACCTGATTAAAAACAAACACATGAATGCAGACACCGATTACTCCATCGCAGAAGCTGC
CTTTAATAAAGGCGAAACAGCGATGACCATCAACGGCCCGTGGGCATGGTCCAACATCGACACCAGCAAA
GTGAATTATGGTGTAACGGTACTGCCGACCTTCAAGGGTCAACCATCCAAACCGTTCGTTGGCGTGCTGA
GCGCAGGTATTAACGCCGCCAGTCCGAACAAAGAGCTGGCAAAAGAGTTCCTCGAAAACTATCTGCTGAC
TGATGAAGGTCTGGAAGCGGTTAATAAAGACAAACCGCTGGGTGCCGTAGCGCTGAAGTCTTACGAGGAA
GAGTTGGCGAAAGATCCACGTATTGCCGCCACCATGGAAAACGCCCAGAAAGGTGAAATCATGCCGAACA
TCCCGCAGATGTCCGCTTTCTGGTATGCCGTGCGTACTGCGGTGATCAACGCCGCCAGCGGTCGTCAGAC
TGTCGATGAAGCCCTGAAAGACGCGCAGACTGGTACCGGATCTTACATCACAAGTTTGTACAAAAAAGCA
GGCTCCGCGGCCGCCGTACTCGAGGAAAACCTGTATTTTCAGGGCTCCATGACCTGGCTTCCCCTTAATC
CCATTCCACTCAAAGATCGCGTCTCCATGATCTTTCTGCAATATGGGCAGATCGATGTAATAGATGGCGC
GTTTGTACTTATCGACAAGACAGGGATCCGCACTCATATTCCTGTTGGCTCGGTTGCCTGCATCATGCTG
GAACCTGGTACACGGGTTTCGCATGCAGCTGTACGCCTGGCTGCGCAAGTTGGAACATTGTTGGTATGGG
TGGGGGAAGCGGGCGTTCGTGTTTATGCTTCTGGTCAGCCTGGAGGTGCGCGTTCAGATAAGCTGCTCTA
TCAGGCAAAACTTGCTCTGGATGAAGATTTGCGTCTGAAGGTCGTACGTAAAATGTTTGAACTTCGGTTT
GGAGAACCTGCGCCTGCCCGGCGCTCCGTAGAGCAACTCAGAGGTATAGAAGGCAGTCGCGTGCGGGCAA
CCTACGCACTTCTGGCGAAGCAATACGGCGTGACATGGAATGGACGTCGCTACGATCCGAAAGACTGGGA
AAAGGGCGATACGATCAACCAATGCATTAGCGCTGCAACTTCCTGTTTATACGGCGTAACTGAAGCGGCG
ATACTTGCAGCTGGTTATGCACCAGCTATTGGGTTTGTGCATACAGGAAAGCCTCTTTCCTTTGTTTACG
ATATTGCAGACATCATTAAATTTGACACTGTTGTACCGAAAGCTTTTGAGATAGCGCGTCGTAACCCTGG
TGAGCCGGACCGGGAAGTCCGTTTGGCGTGCAGGGATATTTTTCGCAGTAGTAAAACATTAGCCAAATTG
ATTCCGCTTATAGAGGACGTGCTTGCCGCTGGAGAAATACAACCGCCGGCCCCACCTGAAGATGCACAGC
CTGTTGCCATTCCGCTTCCTGTTTCACTGGGAGATGCAGGCCATCGGAGTAGCTGAAAGGGTGGGCGCGC
CGACCCAGCTTTCTTGTACAAAGTGGTGATGTACCTCGAGCACCACCACCACCACCACTGAGATCCGGCT
GCTAACAAAGCCCGAAAGGAAGCTGAGTTGGCTGCTGCCACCGCTGAGCAATAACTAGCATAACCCCTTG
GGGCCTCTAAACGGGTCTTGAGGGGTTTTTGCTGAAAGGAGGAACTATATCCGGATTGGCGAATGGG
[124 nt withheld, positions 3428-3551]
C
[91 nt withheld, positions 3553-3643]
A
[49 nt withheld, positions 3645-3693]
CCTTTGACGTTGGAGTCCACGTTCTTT
[37 nt withheld, positions 3721-3757]
ACCCTATCTCGGTCTATTCTTTTGATTTATAAGGGATTTTGCCGATTTCGGCCTATTGGTTAAAAAATGA
GCTGATTTAACAAAAATTTAACGCGAATTTTAACAAAATATTAACGCTTACAATTTAGGTGGCACTTTTC
GGGGAAATGTGCGCGGAACCCCTATTTGTTTATTTTTCTAAATACATTCAAATATGTATCCGCTCATGAG
ACAATAACCCTGATAAATGCTTCAATAATATTGAAAAAGGAAGAGTATGAGTATTCAACATTTCCGTGTC
GCCCTTATTCCCTTTTTTGCGGCATTTTGCCTTCCTGTTTTTGCTCACCCAGAAACGCTGGTGAAAGTAA
AAGATGCTGAAGATCAGTTGGGTGCACGAGTGGGTTACATCGAACTGGATCTCAACAGCGGTAAGATCCT
TGAGAGTTTTCGCCCCGAAGAACGTTTTCCAATGATGAGCACTTTTAAAGTTCTGCTATGTGGCGCGGTA
TTATCCCGTATTGACGCCGGGCAAGAGCAACTCGGTCGCCGCATACACTATTCTCAGAATGACTTGGTTG
AGTACTCACCAGTCACAGAAAAGCATCTTACGGATGGCATGACAGTAAGAGAATTATGCAGTGCTGCCAT
AACCATGAGTGATAACACTGCGGCCAACTTACTTCTGACAACGATCGGAGGACCGAAGGAGCTAACCGCT
TTTTTGCACAACATGGGGGATCATGTAACTCGCCTTGATCGTTGGGAACCGGAGCTGAATGAAGCCATAC
CAAACGACGAGCGTGACACCACGATGCCTGCAGCAATGGCAACAACGTTGCGCAAACTATTAACTGGCGA
ACTACTTACTCTAGCTTCCCGGCAACAATTAATAGACTGGATGGAGGCGGATAAAGTTGCAGGACCACTT
CTGCGCTCGGCCCTTCCGGCTGGCTGGTTTATTGCTGATAAATCTGGAGCCGGTGAGCGTGGGTCTCGCG
GTATCATTGCAGCACTGGGGCCAGATGGTAAGCCCTCCCGTATCGTAGTTATCTACACGACGGGGAGTCA
GGCAACTATGGATGAACGAAATAGACAGATCGCTGAGATAGGTGCCTCACTGATTAAGCATTGGTAACTG
TCAGACCAAGTTTACTCATATATACTTTAGATTGATTTAAAACTTCATTTTTAATTTAAAAGGATCTAGG
TGAAGATCCTTTTTGATAATCTCATGACCAAAATCCCTTAACGTGAGTTTTCGTTCCACTGAGCGTCAGA
CCCCGTAGAAAAGATCAAAGGATCTTCTTGAGATCCTTTTTTTCTGCGCGTAATCTGCTGCTTGCAAACA
AAAAAACCACCGCTACCAGCGGTGGTTTGTTTGCCGGATCAAGAGCTACCAACTCTTTTTCCGAAGGTAA
CTGGCTTCAGCAGAGCGCAGATACCAAATACTGTCCTTCTAGTGTAGCCGTAGTTAGGCCACCACTTCAA
GAACTCTGTAGCACCGCCTACATACCTCGCTCTGCTAATCCTGTTACCAGTGGCTGCTGCCAGTGGCGAT
AAGTCGTGTCTTACCGGGTTGGACTCAAGACGATAGTTACCGGATAAGGCGCAGCGGTCGGGCTGAACGG
GGGGTTCGTGCACACAGCCCAGCTTGGAGCGAACGACCTACACCGAACTGAGATACCTACAGCGTGAGCT
ATGAGAAAGCGCCACGCTTCCCGAAGGGAGAAAGGCGGACAGGTATCCGGTAAGCGGCAGGGTCGGAACA
GGAGAGCGCACGAGGGAGCTTCCAGGGGGAAACGCCTGGTATCTTTATAGTCCTGTCGGGTTTCGCCACC
TCTGACTTGAGCGTCGATTTTTGTGATGCTCGTCAGGGGGGCGGAGCCTATGGAAAAACGCCAGCAACGC
GGCCTTTTTACGGTTCCTGGCCTTTTGCTGGCCTTTTGCTCACATGTTCTTTCCTGCGTTATCCCCTGAT
TCTGTGGATAACCGTATTACCGCCTTTGAGTGAGCTGATACCGCTCGCCGCAGCCGAACGACCGAGCGCA
GCGAGTCAGTGAGCGAGGAAGCGGAAGAGCGCCTGATGCGGTATTTTCTCCTTACGCATCTGTGCGGTAT
TTCACACCGCAATGGTGCACTCTCAGTACAATCTGCTCTGATGCCGCATAGTTAAGCCAGTATACACTCC
GCTATCGCTACGTGACTGGGTCATGGCTGCGCCCCGACACCCGCCAACACCCGCTGACGCGCCCTGACGG
GCTTGTCTGCTCCCGGCATCCGCTTACAGACAAGCTGTGACCGTCTCCGGGAGCTGCATGTGTCAGAGGT
TTTCACCGTCATCACCGAAACGCGCGAGGCAGCTGCGGTAAAGCTCATCAGCGTGGTCGTGAAGCGATTC
ACAGATGTCTGCCTGTTCATCCGCGTCCAGCTCGTTGAGTTTCTCCAGAAGCGTTAATGTCTGGCTTCTG
ATAAAGCGGGCCATGTTAAGGGCGGTTTTTTCCTGTTTGGTCACTGATGCCTCCGTGTAAGGGGGATTTC
TGTTCATGGGGGTAATGATACCGATGAAACGAGAGAGGATGCTCACGATACGGGTTACTGATGATGAACA
TGCCCGGTTACTGGAACGTTGTGAGGGTAAACAACTGGCGGTATGGATGCGGCGGGACCAGAGAAAAATC
ACTCAGGGTCAATGCCAGCGCTTCGTTAATACAGATGTAGGTGTTCCACAGGGTAGCCAGCAGCATCCTG
CGATGCAGATCCGGAACATAATGGTGCAGGGCGCTGACTTCCGCGTTTCCAGACTTTACGAAACACGGAA
ACCGAAGACCATTCATGTTGTTGCTCAGGTCGCAGACGTTTTGCAGCAGCAGTCGCTTCACGTTCGCTCG
CGTATCGGTGATTCATTCTGCTAACCAGTAAGGCAACCCCGCCAGCCTAGCCGGGTCCTCAACGACAGGA
GCACGATCATGCGCACCCGTGGGGCCGCCATGCCGGCGATAATGGCCTGCTTCTCGCCGAAACGTTTGGT
GGCGGGACCAGTGACGAAGGCTTGAGCGAGGGCGTGCAAGATTCCGAATACCGCAAGCGACAGGCCGATC
ATCGTCGCGCTCCAGCGAAAGCGGTCCTCGCCGAAAATGACCCAGAGCGCTGCCGGCACCTGTCCTACGA
GTTGCATGATAAAGAAGACAGTCATAAGTGCGGCGACGATAGTCATGCCCCGCGCCCACCGGAAGGAGCT
GACTGGGTTGAAGGCTCTCAAGGGCATCGGTCGAGATCCCGGTGCCTAATGAGTGAGCTAACTTACATTA
ATTGCGTTGCGCTCACTGCCCGCTTTCCAGTCGGGAAACCTGTCGTGCCAGCTGCATTAATGAATCGGCC
AACGCGCGGGGAGAGGCGGTTTGCGTATTGGGCGCCAGGGTGGTTTTTCTTTTCACCAGTGAGACGGGCA
ACAGCTGATTGCCCTTCACCGCCTGGCCCTGAGAGAGTTGCAGCAAGCGGTCCACGCTGGTTTGCCCCAG
CAGGCGAAAATCCTGTTTGATGGTGGTTAACGGCGGGATATAACATGAGCTGTCTTCGGTATCGTCGTAT
CCCACTACCGAGATATCCGCACCAACGCGCAGCCCGGACTCGGTAATGGCGCGCATTGCGCCCAGCGCCA
TCTGATCGTTGGCAACCAGCATCGCAGTGGGAACGATGCCCTCATTCAGCATTTGCATGGTTTGTTGAAA
ACCGGACATGGCACTCCAGTCGCCTTCCCGTTCCGCTATCGGCTGAATTTGATTGCGAGTGAGATATTTA
TGCCAGCCAGCCAGACG
Features (pLannotate 1.2.2; 24 found; start..end, strand, type, name):
    589..666     -  promoter       lacI promoter: lacI
    674..953     -  CDS            TcR (fragment): tetracycline efflux protein; tet; confers resistance to tetracycline
    981..999     +  promoter       T7 promoter: promoter for bacteriophage T7 RNA polymerase
   1000..1024    +  protein_bind   lac operator: The lac repressor binds to the lac operator to inhibit transcription in E. coli. This inhibition can be relieved by adding lactose or isopropyl-β-D-thiogalactopyranoside (IPTG). lac repressor encoded by lacI
   1039..1061    +  RBS            RBS: efficient ribosome binding site from bacteriophage T7 gene 10 (Olins and Rangwala, 1989)
   1080..1096    +  CDS            capTEV™ (fragment): composite tag for in vivo biotinylation, TEV protease cleavage, and 6xHis tagging
   1104..2201    +  CDS            MBP: maltose binding protein from E. coli; malE (mutated); This version of the gene does not encode a signal sequence, so MBP will remain in the cytosol.
   2220..2244    +  protein_bind   attB1: mutant version of attB; recombination site for the Gateway® BP reaction BP Clonase™
   2265..2285    +  CDS            TEV site: tobacco etch virus (TEV) protease recognition and cleavage site
   2289..3203    +  CDS            ygbT: CAS1_ECOLI - Also known as cas1. Experimental evidence at protein level: Swiss-Prot protein existence level 1. CRISPR (clustered regularly interspaced short palindromic repeat), is an adaptive immune system that provides protection against mobile genetic elements (viruses, transposable elements and conjugative plasmids) (PubMed:21255106, PubMed:24920831, PubMed:24793649). CRISPR clusters contain sequences complementary to antecedent mobile elements and target invading nucleic acids. CRISPR clusters are transcribed and processed into CRISPR RNA (crRNA). The Cas1-Cas2 complex is involved in CRIS
   3223..3247    -  protein_bind   attB2: mutant version of attB; recombination site for the Gateway® BP reaction BP Clonase™
   3261..3278    +  CDS            9xHis (fragment): 9xHis affinity tag
   3288..3337    +  CDS            SET1 (fragment): solubility-enhancement tag derived from T7 phage gene 10B
   3345..3390    +  terminator     T7 terminator: transcription terminator for bacteriophage T7 RNA polymerase
   3428..3856    +  rep_origin     f1 ori (sequence partly withheld): f1 bacteriophage origin of replication; arrow indicates direction of (+) strand synthesis
   3909..4013    +  promoter       AmpR promoter: bla
   4014..4874    +  CDS            AmpR: β-lactamase; bla; confers resistance to ampicillin, carbenicillin, and related antibiotics
   5045..5633    +  rep_origin     ori: high-copy-number ColE1/pMB1/pBR322/pUC origin of replication
   5819..5958    -  misc_feature   bom: basis of mobility region from pBR322
   6060..6251    -  CDS            rop: Rop protein, which maintains plasmids at low copy number; rop
   6268..6648    +  CDS            YPB1_ECOLX: Protein predicted: Swiss-Prot protein existence level 4. From Escherichia coli.
   6720..7011    -  CDS            TcR (fragment): tetracycline efflux protein; tet; confers resistance to tetracycline
   7026..7047    -  protein_bind   CAP binding site: CAP binding activates transcription in the presence of cAMP. E. coli catabolite activator protein
   7060..588     -  CDS            lacI (across the origin): lac repressor; lacI; The lac repressor binds to the lac operator to inhibit transcription in E. coli. This inhibition can be relieved by adding lactose or isopropyl-β-D-thiogalactopyranoside (IPTG).
