[The description below was written by a language model from this plasmid's Addgene catalogue record and pLannotate feature annotations shown in this document.]
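Description:
pHMGWA-Cas1 is a bacterial expression plasmid in which the E. coli Cas1 gene (ygbT, listed as "Eco Cas1", 918 bp) sits in the Gateway-compatible pHMGWA backbone. The catalogue gives a total size of 7,544 bp, while the sequenced record is 7,554 nt. The plasmid has a pET-like architecture. It replicates from a ColE1/pBR322-type origin accompanied by the bom region and the rop gene, consistent with its listing as low copy, and it is selected with ampicillin through the β-lactamase (AmpR) cassette. An f1 origin is also present. The annotated tetracycline-resistance segments are only fragments left over from the pBR322 lineage and would not be expected to confer resistance.

Expression is driven by a T7 promoter controlled by an adjacent lac operator, with the lac repressor supplied from a plasmid-borne lacI gene, so transcription requires a host providing T7 RNA polymerase and is inducible with IPTG. A T7 gene 10 ribosome binding site leads into a short tag fragment that appears to correspond to an N-terminal His tag, followed by cytosolic maltose-binding protein (lacking its signal sequence), an attB1 site, a TEV protease cleavage site and then the Cas1 coding sequence. An attB2 site follows the insert, showing it was introduced by Gateway recombination, and a T7 terminator closes the unit. The table also annotates His-tag and SET1 fragments downstream of attB2, but it does not show whether they are translated as part of the product.

This design yields an MBP-fused Cas1 suited to affinity purification, with TEV cleavage releasing Cas1 from the solubility tag. The associated publication concerns Cas1-Cas2 complex formation in CRISPR spacer acquisition, which suggests the plasmid is used to produce recombinant Cas1 for biochemical and structural work.
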