Addgene plasmid #122285: pHMGWA-Cas1
Purpose: Cas1 cloned in pHMGWA
Depositing lab: Jennifer Doudna. Depositing organization: University of California, Berkeley. Publication: Cas1-Cas2 complex formation mediates spacer acquisition during CRISPR-Cas adaptive immunity. Nunez JK, Kranzusch PJ, Noeske J, Wright AV, Davies CW, Doudna JA. Nat Struct Mol Biol. 2014 Jun;21(6):528-34. doi: 10.1038/nsmb.2820. Epub 2014 May 4. PubMed 24793649.
Backbone
  Vector backbone: pHMGWA
  Backbone size w/o insert (bp): 6626
  Total vector size (bp): 7544
Growth in bacteria
  Bacterial resistance: Ampicillin, 100 μg/mL
  Growth temperature: 37°C
  Growth strain: DH5alpha
  Copy number: Low Copy
Gene/Insert
  Gene/Insert name: Eco Cas1
  Insert size (bp): 918
Terms and licenses: Academic/Nonprofit Terms; Industry Terms: Not Available to Industry
How to cite: pHMGWA-Cas1 was a gift from Jennifer Doudna (Addgene plasmid # 122285 ; http://n2t.net/addgene:122285 ; RRID:Addgene_122285)
